Addgene plasmid #77967: YES1 gRNA (BRDN0001148961)
Purpose: 3rd generation lentiviral gRNA plasmid targeting human YES1
Depositing lab: John Doench & David Root. Depositing organization: Broad Institute. Publication: Optimized sgRNA design to maximize activity and minimize off-target effects of CRISPR-Cas9. Doench JG, Fusi N, Sullender M, Hegde M, Vaimberg EW, Donovan KF, Smith I, Tothova Z, Wilen C, Orchard R, Virgin HW, Listgarten J, Root DE. Nat Biotechnol. 2016 Jan 18. doi: 10.1038/nbt.3437. PubMed 26780180.
Backbone
  Vector backbone: lentiGuide-Puro
  Backbone manufacturer: Zhang Lab (Addgene plasmid # 52963)
  Vector type: Mammalian Expression, Lentiviral, CRISPR
  Selectable markers: Puromycin
Growth in bacteria
  Bacterial resistance: Ampicillin, 100 μg/mL
  Growth temperature: 37°C
  Growth strain: DH5alpha
  Copy number: High Copy
Gene/Insert
  Gene/Insert name: YES1 (alt names: YES1; NM_005433.3)
  gRNA/shRNA sequence: AAATTGGTGAAACACTACAC
  Species: H. sapiens (human)
  Entrez Gene: YES1 (a.k.a. HsT441, P61-YES, Yes, c-yes)
  Promoter: hU6
  Cloning method: Unknown
  Sequencing primers: 5′ U6-F; 3′ pS2-R
Terms and licenses: Academic/Nonprofit Terms; Industry Terms: Not Available to Industry
Depositor comments: The gRNA was designed to target the following Genbank reference sequence(s): NM_005433.3. Note that this plasmid does NOT contain Cas9. It should be used in conjunction with lentiCas9-Blast (Addgene #52962) or otherwise with cell lines already expressing Cas9. Browse the full kinome gRNA library at http://www.addgene.org/pooled-library/broadgpp-human-kinome/ or visit http://www.broadinstitute.org/rnai/public/ for detailed protocols and information.
How to cite: YES1 gRNA (BRDN0001148961) was a gift from John Doench & David Root (Addgene plasmid # 77967 ; http://n2t.net/addgene:77967 ; RRID:Addgene_77967)
