[The description below was written by a language model from this plasmid's Addgene catalogue record and pLannotate feature annotations shown in this document.]
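Description:
YES1 gRNA (BRDN0001148961) is a third-generation lentiviral guide RNA plasmid built on the lentiGuide-Puro backbone and designed to target the human YES1 gene, which encodes a Src-family tyrosine kinase, using the NM_005433.3 reference transcript. It belongs to a human kinome gRNA collection. In bacteria it is maintained as a high-copy plasmid through a ColE1/pUC-type origin with ampicillin selection via β-lactamase. The backbone also carries an f1 origin, an SV40 origin and poly(A) signal, and leftover lac and T7/T3 cloning-vector elements.

The transfer cassette begins with an RSV promoter fused to a truncated HIV-1 5' LTR, which makes genomic RNA production Tat-independent. This is followed by the Ψ packaging signal with a partial gag fragment, the Rev response element for Rev-dependent nuclear export, and a central polypurine tract. Within the proviral region, a human U6 RNA polymerase III promoter drives the YES1-specific spacer joined to the Streptococcus pyogenes Cas9 gRNA scaffold. A separate EF-1α core promoter with its intron A expresses puromycin N-acetyltransferase, allowing selection of transduced mammalian cells. A WPRE downstream enhances transcript expression. The ΔU3 self-inactivating 3' LTR ends the cassette and silences LTR promoter activity after integration.

The plasmid does not encode Cas9, so it must be used alongside a separate Cas9 vector such as lentiCas9-Blast or in cells that already express Cas9. Its typical use is production of lentivirus for stable gRNA delivery and CRISPR-mediated disruption of YES1 in human cells. The cloning method used to insert the guide is not recorded.
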