Features (pLannotate 1.2.2; 29 found; start..end, strand, type, name):
     14..80      +  CDS            small t antigen (fragment): SV40 (simian virus 40) small t antigen
    106..317     +  promoter       EF-1α core promoter: core promoter for human elongation factor EF-1α
    318..1256    +  intron         EF-1α intron A: intron upstream of the start codon of human EF-1α
   1278..1877    +  CDS            PuroR (fragment): puromycin N-acetyltransferase; pac from Streptomyces; confers resistance to puromycin
   1893..2481    +  misc_feature   WPRE: woodchuck hepatitis virus posttranscriptional regulatory element
   2532..2551    +  misc_feature   cPPT/CTS (fragment): central polypurine tract and central termination sequence of HIV-1
   2553..2786    +  LTR            3' LTR (ΔU3): self-inactivating 3' long terminal repeat (LTR) from HIV-1
   2864..2985    +  polyA_signal   SV40 poly(A) signal: SV40 polyadenylation signal
   3025..3160    +  rep_origin     SV40 ori: SV40 origin of replication
   3181..3199    -  promoter       T7 promoter: promoter for bacteriophage T7 RNA polymerase
   3207..3362    +  CDS            lacZα (fragment): LacZα fragment of β-galactosidase; lacZ fragment
   3367..3795    +  rep_origin     f1 ori (sequence partly withheld): f1 bacteriophage origin of replication; arrow indicates direction of (+) strand synthesis
   3848..3952    +  promoter       AmpR promoter: bla
   3953..4813    +  CDS            AmpR: β-lactamase; bla; confers resistance to ampicillin, carbenicillin, and related antibiotics
   4984..5572    +  rep_origin     ori: high-copy-number ColE1/pMB1/pBR322/pUC origin of replication
   5755..5847    +  CDS            lacI (fragment): lac repressor; lacI; The lac repressor binds to the lac operator to inhibit transcription in E. coli. This inhibition can be relieved by adding lactose or isopropyl-β-D-thiogalactopyranoside (IPTG).
   5860..5881    +  protein_bind   CAP binding site: CAP binding activates transcription in the presence of cAMP. E. coli catabolite activator protein
   5896..5926    +  promoter       lac promoter: promoter for the E. coli lac operon
   5934..5950    +  protein_bind   lac operator: The lac repressor binds to the lac operator to inhibit transcription in E. coli. This inhibition can be relieved by adding lactose or isopropyl-β-D-thiogalactopyranoside (IPTG). lac repressor encoded by lacI
   5995..6013    +  promoter       T3 promoter: promoter for bacteriophage T3 RNA polymerase
   6041..6267    +  promoter       RSV promoter: Rous sarcoma virus enhancer/promoter
   6268..6448    +  LTR            5' LTR (truncated): truncated 5' long terminal repeat (LTR) from HIV-1
   6495..6620    +  misc_feature   HIV-1 Ψ: packaging signal of human immunodeficiency virus type 1
   6604..6967    +  CDS            HIV-1 gag (fragment): gag protein from human immunodeficiency virus 1; gag
   7113..7346    +  misc_feature   RRE: The Rev response element (RRE) of HIV-1 allows for Rev-dependent mRNA export from the nucleus to the cytoplasm.
   7723..7749    +  CDS            Rev (fragment): human immunodeficiency virus 1 (HIV-1) Rev protein; rev; enhances nuclear export of unspliced and incompletely spliced viral mRNAs
   7753..7993    +  promoter       U6 promoter: RNA polymerase III promoter for human U6 snRNA
   8023..8098    +  misc_RNA       gRNA scaffold: guide RNA scaffold for the Streptococcus pyogenes CRISPR/Cas9 system
   8154..8271    +  misc_feature   cPPT/CTS: central polypurine tract and central termination sequence of HIV-1
>Addgene plasmid #77967 | YES1 gRNA (BRDN0001148961) | addgene full sequence | sequence record 188746 | Addgene Assembled Sequence
CCCGGGTGCAAAGATGGATAAAGTTTTAAACAGAGAGGAATCTTTGCAGCTAATGGACCTTCTAGGTCTT
GAAAGGAGTGGGAATTGGCTCCGGTGCCCGTCAGTGGGCAGAGCGCACATCGCCCACAGTCCCCGAGAAG
TTGGGGGGAGGGGTCGGCAATTGATCCGGTGCCTAGAGAAGGTGGCGCGGGGTAAACTGGGAAAGTGATG
TCGTGTACTGGCTCCGCCTTTTTCCCGAGGGTGGGGGAGAACCGTATATAAGTGCAGTAGTCGCCGTGAA
CGTTCTTTTTCGCAACGGGTTTGCCGCCAGAACACAGGTAAGTGCCGTGTGTGGTTCCCGCGGGCCTGGC
CTCTTTACGGGTTATGGCCCTTGCGTGCCTTGAATTACTTCCACCTGGCTGCAGTACGTGATTCTTGATC
CCGAGCTTCGGGTTGGAAGTGGGTGGGAGAGTTCGAGGCCTTGCGCTTAAGGAGCCCCTTCGCCTCGTGC
TTGAGTTGAGGCCTGGCCTGGGCGCTGGGGCCGCCGCGTGCGAATCTGGTGGCACCTTCGCGCCTGTCTC
GCTGCTTTCGATAAGTCTCTAGCCATTTAAAATTTTTGATGACCTGCTGCGACGCTTTTTTTCTGGCAAG
ATAGTCTTGTAAATGCGGGCCAAGATCTGCACACTGGTATTTCGGTTTTTGGGGCCGCGGGCGGCGACGG
GGCCCGTGCGTCCCAGCGCACATGTTCGGCGAGGCGGGGCCTGCGAGCGCGGCCACCGAGAATCGGACGG
GGGTAGTCTCAAGCTGGCCGGCCTGCTCTGGTGCCTGGCCTCGCGCCGCCGTGTATCGCCCCGCCCTGGG
CGGCAAGGCTGGCCCGGTCGGCACCAGTTGCGTGAGCGGAAAGATGGCCGCTTCCCGGCCCTGCTGCAGG
GAGCTCAAAATGGAGGACGCGGCGCTCGGGAGAGCGGGCGGGTGAGTCACCCACACAAAGGAAAAGGGCC
TTTCCGTCCTCAGCCGTCGCTTCATGTGACTCCACGGAGTACCGGGCGCCGTCCAGGCACCTCGATTAGT
TCTCGAGCTTTTGGAGTACGTCGTCTTTAGGTTGGGGGGAGGGGTTTTATGCGATGGAGTTTCCCCACAC
TGAGTGGGTGGAGACTGAAGTTAGGCCAGCTTGGCACTTGATGTAATTCTCCTTGGAATTTGCCCTTTTT
GAGTTTGGATCTTGGTTCATTCTCAAGCCTCAGACAGTGGTTCAAAGTTTTTTTCTTCCATTTCAGGTGT
CGTGACGTACGGCCACCATGACCGAGTACAAGCCCACGGTGCGCCTCGCCACCCGCGACGACGTCCCCAG
GGCCGTACGCACCCTCGCCGCCGCGTTCGCCGACTACCCCGCCACGCGCCACACCGTCGATCCGGACCGC
CACATCGAGCGGGTCACCGAGCTGCAAGAACTCTTCCTCACGCGCGTCGGGCTCGACATCGGCAAGGTGT
GGGTCGCGGACGACGGCGCCGCCGTGGCGGTCTGGACCACGCCGGAGAGCGTCGAAGCGGGGGCGGTGTT
CGCCGAGATCGGCCCGCGCATGGCCGAGTTGAGCGGTTCCCGGCTGGCCGCGCAGCAACAGATGGAAGGC
CTCCTGGCGCCGCACCGGCCCAAGGAGCCCGCGTGGTTCCTGGCCACCGTCGGAGTCTCGCCCGACCACC
AGGGCAAGGGTCTGGGCAGCGCCGTCGTGCTCCCCGGAGTGGAGGCGGCCGAGCGCGCCGGGGTGCCCGC
CTTCCTGGAGACCTCCGCGCCCCGCAACCTCCCCTTCTACGAGCGGCTCGGCTTCACCGTCACCGCCGAC
GTCGAGGTGCCCGAAGGACCGCGCACCTGGTGCATGACCCGCAAGCCCGGTGCCTGAACGCGTTAAGTCG
ACAATCAACCTCTGGATTACAAAATTTGTGAAAGATTGACTGGTATTCTTAACTATGTTGCTCCTTTTAC
GCTATGTGGATACGCTGCTTTAATGCCTTTGTATCATGCTATTGCTTCCCGTATGGCTTTCATTTTCTCC
TCCTTGTATAAATCCTGGTTGCTGTCTCTTTATGAGGAGTTGTGGCCCGTTGTCAGGCAACGTGGCGTGG
TGTGCACTGTGTTTGCTGACGCAACCCCCACTGGTTGGGGCATTGCCACCACCTGTCAGCTCCTTTCCGG
GACTTTCGCTTTCCCCCTCCCTATTGCCACGGCGGAACTCATCGCCGCCTGCCTTGCCCGCTGCTGGACA
GGGGCTCGGCTGTTGGGCACTGACAATTCCGTGGTGTTGTCGGGGAAATCATCGTCCTTTCCTTGGCTGC
TCGCCTGTGTTGCCACCTGGATTCTGCGCGGGACGTCCTTCTGCTACGTCCCTTCGGCCCTCAATCCAGC
GGACCTTCCTTCCCGCGGCCTGCTGCCGGCTCTGCGGCCTCTTCCGCGTCTTCGCCTTCGCCCTCAGACG
AGTCGGATCTCCCTTTGGGCCGCCTCCCCGCGTCGACTTTAAGACCAATGACTTACAAGGCAGCTGTAGA
TCTTAGCCACTTTTTAAAAGAAAAGGGGGGACTGGAAGGGCTAATTCACTCCCAACGAAGACAAGATCTG
CTTTTTGCTTGTACTGGGTCTCTCTGGTTAGACCAGATCTGAGCCTGGGAGCTCTCTGGCTAACTAGGGA
ACCCACTGCTTAAGCCTCAATAAAGCTTGCCTTGAGTGCTTCAAGTAGTGTGTGCCCGTCTGTTGTGTGA
CTCTGGTAACTAGAGATCCCTCAGACCCTTTTAGTCAGTGTGGAAAATCTCTAGCAGTACGTATAGTAGT
TCATGTCATCTTATTATTCAGTATTTATAACTTGCAAAGAAATGAATATCAGAGAGTGAGAGGAACTTGT
TTATTGCAGCTTATAATGGTTACAAATAAAGCAATAGCATCACAAATTTCACAAATAAAGCATTTTTTTC
ACTGCATTCTAGTTGTGGTTTGTCCAAACTCATCAATGTATCTTATCATGTCTGGCTCTAGCTATCCCGC
CCCTAACTCCGCCCATCCCGCCCCTAACTCCGCCCAGTTCCGCCCATTCTCCGCCCCATGGCTGACTAAT
TTTTTTTATTTATGCAGAGGCCGAGGCCGCCTCGGCCTCTGAGCTATTCCAGAAGTAGTGAGGAGGCTTT
TTTGGAGGCCTAGGGACGTACCCAATTCGCCCTATAGTGAGTCGTATTACGCGCGCTCACTGGCCGTCGT
TTTACAACGTCGTGACTGGGAAAACCCTGGCGTTACCCAACTTAATCGCCTTGCAGCACATCCCCCTTTC
GCCAGCTGGCGTAATAGCGAAGAGGCCCGCACCGATCGCCCTTCCCAACAGTTGCGCAGCCTGAATGGCG
AATGGG
[124 nt withheld, positions 3367-3490]
C
[91 nt withheld, positions 3492-3582]
A
[49 nt withheld, positions 3584-3632]
CCTTTGACGTTGGAGTCCACGTTCTTT
[37 nt withheld, positions 3660-3696]
ACCCTATCTCGGTCTATTCTTTTGATTTATAAGGGATTTTGCCGATTTCGGCCTATTGGTTAAAAAATGA
GCTGATTTAACAAAAATTTAACGCGAATTTTAACAAAATATTAACGCTTACAATTTAGGTGGCACTTTTC
GGGGAAATGTGCGCGGAACCCCTATTTGTTTATTTTTCTAAATACATTCAAATATGTATCCGCTCATGAG
ACAATAACCCTGATAAATGCTTCAATAATATTGAAAAAGGAAGAGTATGAGTATTCAACATTTCCGTGTC
GCCCTTATTCCCTTTTTTGCGGCATTTTGCCTTCCTGTTTTTGCTCACCCAGAAACGCTGGTGAAAGTAA
AAGATGCTGAAGATCAGTTGGGTGCACGAGTGGGTTACATCGAACTGGATCTCAACAGCGGTAAGATCCT
TGAGAGTTTTCGCCCCGAAGAACGTTTTCCAATGATGAGCACTTTTAAAGTTCTGCTATGTGGCGCGGTA
TTATCCCGTATTGACGCCGGGCAAGAGCAACTCGGTCGCCGCATACACTATTCTCAGAATGACTTGGTTG
AGTACTCACCAGTCACAGAAAAGCATCTTACGGATGGCATGACAGTAAGAGAATTATGCAGTGCTGCCAT
AACCATGAGTGATAACACTGCGGCCAACTTACTTCTGACAACGATCGGAGGACCGAAGGAGCTAACCGCT
TTTTTGCACAACATGGGGGATCATGTAACTCGCCTTGATCGTTGGGAACCGGAGCTGAATGAAGCCATAC
CAAACGACGAGCGTGACACCACGATGCCTGTAGCAATGGCAACAACGTTGCGCAAACTATTAACTGGCGA
ACTACTTACTCTAGCTTCCCGGCAACAATTAATAGACTGGATGGAGGCGGATAAAGTTGCAGGACCACTT
CTGCGCTCGGCCCTTCCGGCTGGCTGGTTTATTGCTGATAAATCTGGAGCCGGTGAGCGTGGGTCTCGCG
GTATCATTGCAGCACTGGGGCCAGATGGTAAGCCCTCCCGTATCGTAGTTATCTACACGACGGGGAGTCA
GGCAACTATGGATGAACGAAATAGACAGATCGCTGAGATAGGTGCCTCACTGATTAAGCATTGGTAACTG
TCAGACCAAGTTTACTCATATATACTTTAGATTGATTTAAAACTTCATTTTTAATTTAAAAGGATCTAGG
TGAAGATCCTTTTTGATAATCTCATGACCAAAATCCCTTAACGTGAGTTTTCGTTCCACTGAGCGTCAGA
CCCCGTAGAAAAGATCAAAGGATCTTCTTGAGATCCTTTTTTTCTGCGCGTAATCTGCTGCTTGCAAACA
AAAAAACCACCGCTACCAGCGGTGGTTTGTTTGCCGGATCAAGAGCTACCAACTCTTTTTCCGAAGGTAA
CTGGCTTCAGCAGAGCGCAGATACCAAATACTGTTCTTCTAGTGTAGCCGTAGTTAGGCCACCACTTCAA
GAACTCTGTAGCACCGCCTACATACCTCGCTCTGCTAATCCTGTTACCAGTGGCTGCTGCCAGTGGCGAT
AAGTCGTGTCTTACCGGGTTGGACTCAAGACGATAGTTACCGGATAAGGCGCAGCGGTCGGGCTGAACGG
GGGGTTCGTGCACACAGCCCAGCTTGGAGCGAACGACCTACACCGAACTGAGATACCTACAGCGTGAGCT
ATGAGAAAGCGCCACGCTTCCCGAAGGGAGAAAGGCGGACAGGTATCCGGTAAGCGGCAGGGTCGGAACA
GGAGAGCGCACGAGGGAGCTTCCAGGGGGAAACGCCTGGTATCTTTATAGTCCTGTCGGGTTTCGCCACC
TCTGACTTGAGCGTCGATTTTTGTGATGCTCGTCAGGGGGGCGGAGCCTATGGAAAAACGCCAGCAACGC
GGCCTTTTTACGGTTCCTGGCCTTTTGCTGGCCTTTTGCTCACATGTTCTTTCCTGCGTTATCCCCTGAT
TCTGTGGATAACCGTATTACCGCCTTTGAGTGAGCTGATACCGCTCGCCGCAGCCGAACGACCGAGCGCA
GCGAGTCAGTGAGCGAGGAAGCGGAAGAGCGCCCAATACGCAAACCGCCTCTCCCCGCGCGTTGGCCGAT
TCATTAATGCAGCTGGCACGACAGGTTTCCCGACTGGAAAGCGGGCAGTGAGCGCAACGCAATTAATGTG
AGTTAGCTCACTCATTAGGCACCCCAGGCTTTACACTTTATGCTTCCGGCTCGTATGTTGTGTGGAATTG
TGAGCGGATAACAATTTCACACAGGAAACAGCTATGACCATGATTACGCCAAGCGCGCAATTAACCCTCA
CTAAAGGGAACAAAAGCTGGAGCTGCAAGCTTAATGTAGTCTTATGCAATACTCTTGTAGTCTTGCAACA
TGGTAACGATGAGTTAGCAACATGCCTTACAAGGAGAGAAAAAGCACCGTGCATGCCGATTGGTGGAAGT
AAGGTGGTACGATCGTGCCTTATTAGGAAGGCAACAGACGGGTCTGACATGGATTGGACGAACCACTGAA
TTGCCGCATTGCAGAGATATTGTATTTAAGTGCCTAGCTCGATACATAAACGGGTCTCTCTGGTTAGACC
AGATCTGAGCCTGGGAGCTCTCTGGCTAACTAGGGAACCCACTGCTTAAGCCTCAATAAAGCTTGCCTTG
AGTGCTTCAAGTAGTGTGTGCCCGTCTGTTGTGTGACTCTGGTAACTAGAGATCCCTCAGACCCTTTTAG
TCAGTGTGGAAAATCTCTAGCAGTGGCGCCCGAACAGGGACTTGAAAGCGAAAGGGAAACCAGAGGAGCT
CTCTCGACGCAGGACTCGGCTTGCTGAAGCGCGCACGGCAAGAGGCGAGGGGCGGCGACTGGTGAGTACG
CCAAAAATTTTGACTAGCGGAGGCTAGAAGGAGAGAGATGGGTGCGAGAGCGTCAGTATTAAGCGGGGGA
GAATTAGATCGCGATGGGAAAAAATTCGGTTAAGGCCAGGGGGAAAGAAAAAATATAAATTAAAACATAT
AGTATGGGCAAGCAGGGAGCTAGAACGATTCGCAGTTAATCCTGGCCTGTTAGAAACATCAGAAGGCTGT
AGACAAATACTGGGACAGCTACAACCATCCCTTCAGACAGGATCAGAAGAACTTAGATCATTATATAATA
CAGTAGCAACCCTCTATTGTGTGCATCAAAGGATAGAGATAAAAGACACCAAGGAAGCTTTAGACAAGAT
AGAGGAAGAGCAAAACAAAAGTAAGACCACCGCACAGCAAGCGGCCGCTGATCTTCAGACCTGGAGGAGG
AGATATGAGGGACAATTGGAGAAGTGAATTATATAAATATAAAGTAGTAAAAATTGAACCATTAGGAGTA
GCACCCACCAAGGCAAAGAGAAGAGTGGTGCAGAGAGAAAAAAGAGCAGTGGGAATAGGAGCTTTGTTCC
TTGGGTTCTTGGGAGCAGCAGGAAGCACTATGGGCGCAGCGTCAATGACGCTGACGGTACAGGCCAGACA
ATTATTGTCTGGTATAGTGCAGCAGCAGAACAATTTGCTGAGGGCTATTGAGGCGCAACAGCATCTGTTG
CAACTCACAGTCTGGGGCATCAAGCAGCTCCAGGCAAGAATCCTGGCTGTGGAAAGATACCTAAAGGATC
AACAGCTCCTGGGGATTTGGGGTTGCTCTGGAAAACTCATTTGCACCACTGCTGTGCCTTGGAATGCTAG
TTGGAGTAATAAATCTCTGGAACAGATTTGGAATCACACGACCTGGATGGAGTGGGACAGAGAAATTAAC
AATTACACAAGCTTAATACACTCCTTAATTGAAGAATCGCAAAACCAGCAAGAAAAGAATGAACAAGAAT
TATTGGAATTAGATAAATGGGCAAGTTTGTGGAATTGGTTTAACATAACAAATTGGCTGTGGTATATAAA
ATTATTCATAATGATAGTAGGAGGCTTGGTAGGTTTAAGAATAGTTTTTGCTGTACTTTCTATAGTGAAT
AGAGTTAGGCAGGGATATTCACCATTATCGTTTCAGACCCACCTCCCAACCCCGAGGGGACCCAGAGAGG
GCCTATTTCCCATGATTCCTTCATATTTGCATATACGATACAAGGCTGTTAGAGAGATAATTAGAATTAA
TTTGACTGTAAACACAAAGATATTAGTACAAAATACGTGACGTAGAAAGTAATAATTTCTTGGGTAGTTT
GCAGTTTTAAAATTATGTTTTAAAATGGACTATCATATGCTTACCGTAACTTGAAAGTATTTCGATTTCT
TGGCTTTATATATCTTGTGGAAAGGACGAAACACCGAAATTGGTGAAACACTACACGTTTTAGAGCTAGA
AATAGCAAGTTAAAATAAGGCTAGTCCGTTATCAACTTGAAAAAGTGGCACCGAGTCGGTGCTTTTTTAA
GCTTGGCGTAACTAGATCTTGAGACAAATGGCAGTATTCATCCACAATTTTAAAAGAAAAGGGGGGATTG
GGGGGTACAGTGCAGGGGAAAGAATAGTAGACATAATAGCAACAGACATACAAACTAAAGAATTACAAAA
ACAAATTACAAAAATTCAAAATTTTCGGGTTTATTACAGGGACAGCAGAGATCCACTTTGGCGCCGGCTC
GAGGGGG
