>Addgene plasmid #77967 | YES1 gRNA (BRDN0001148961) | depositor partial sequence | sequence record 145427 | Target Sequence
AAATTGGTGAAACACTACAC
