>Addgene plasmid #77967 | YES1 gRNA (BRDN0001148961) | addgene partial sequence | sequence record 188745 | hU6-F
AAATACGTGACGTAGAAAGTAATAATTTCTTGGGTAGTTTGCAGTTTTAAAATTATGTTTTAAAATGGAC
TATCATATGCTTACCGTAACTTGAAAGTATTTCGATTTCTTGGCTTTATATATCTTGTGGAAAGGACGAA
ACACCGAAATTGGTGAAACACTACACGTTTTAGAGCTAGAAATAGCAAGTTAAAATAAGGCTAGTCCGTT
ATCAACTTGAAAAAGTGGCACCGAGTCGGTGCTTTTTTAAGCTTGGCGTAACTAGATCTTGAGACAAATG
GCAGTATTCATCCACAATTTTAAAAGAAAAGGGGGGATTGGGGGGTACAGTGCAGGGGAAAGAATAGTAG
ACATAATAGCAACAGACATACAAACTAAAGAATTACAAAAACAAATTACAAAAATTCAAAATTTTCGGGT
TTATTACAGGGACAGCAGAGATCCACTTTGGCGCCGGCTCGAGGGGGCCCGGGTGCAAAGATGGATAAAG
TTTTAAACAGAGAGGAATCTTTGCAGCTAATGGACCTTCTAGGTCTTGAAAGGAGTGGGAATTGGCTCCG
GTGCCCGTCA
